Addgene plasmid #176960: POFUT2_pcDNA6.2/EmGFP-Bsd
Purpose: Mammalian expression vector encoding POFUT2 and EmGFP-Bsd
Depositing lab: Roger Reeves. Depositing organization: Johns Hopkins University and School of Medicine. Publication: Overexpression screen of chromosome 21 genes reveals modulators of Sonic hedgehog signaling relevant to Down syndrome. Moyer AJ, Fernandez FX, Li Y, Klinedinst DK, Florea LD, Kazuki Y, Oshimura M, Reeves RH. Dis Model Mech. 2023 Apr 1;16(4):dmm049712. doi: 10.1242/dmm.049712. Epub 2023 Apr 13. PubMed 36995257.
Backbone
  Vector backbone: pcDNA6.2/EmGFP-Bsd/V5-DEST
  Backbone manufacturer: Invitrogen (V36620)
  Backbone size w/o insert (bp): 5983
  Vector type: Mammalian Expression
  Selectable markers: EmGFP fused to Blasticidin (bsd)-resistance marker
Growth in bacteria
  Bacterial resistance: Ampicillin, 100 μg/mL
  Growth temperature: 37°C
  Growth strain: DH5alpha
  Copy number: High Copy
Gene/Insert
  Gene/Insert name: POFUT2 (alt names: FUT13; C21orf80)
  Species: H. sapiens (human)
  Insert size (bp): 1290
  Entrez Gene: POFUT2 (a.k.a. C21orf80, FUT13)
  Promoter: CMV
  Cloning method: Gateway Cloning
  Sequencing primers: 5′ T7; 3′ V5 reverse
Resource information
  A portion of this plasmid was derived from a plasmid made by: Derived from Addgene #53921
Terms and licenses: Academic/Nonprofit Terms; Industry Terms: Not Available to Industry
Depositor comments: POFUT2 (NM_133635) expressed under the control of CMV promoter and EmGFP-Bsd under the control of PGK
How to cite: POFUT2_pcDNA6.2/EmGFP-Bsd was a gift from Roger Reeves (Addgene plasmid # 176960 ; http://n2t.net/addgene:176960 ; RRID:Addgene_176960)
