[The description below was written by a language model from this plasmid's Addgene catalogue record and pLannotate feature annotations shown in this document.]
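Description:
POFUT2_pcDNA6.2/EmGFP-Bsd is a mammalian expression plasmid made by Gateway recombination of the human POFUT2 coding sequence (also known as FUT13 or C21orf80; about 1.3 kb) into the Invitrogen pcDNA6.2/EmGFP-Bsd/V5-DEST destination backbone. The full sequenced construct is about 7.3 kb. In E. coli it is maintained at high copy from a ColE1/pUC-type origin and selected with ampicillin through the bla gene. An f1 origin is also present. Small annotated fragments such as the lac promoter/operator, lacI, bleomycin-resistance and HIV LTR matches look like backbone remnants or short similarity hits rather than functional units.

The payload consists of two independent mammalian expression units. In the first, the CMV enhancer/promoter, which spans the numbering origin of the circular map, drives POFUT2. The coding sequence is flanked by attB1 and attB2 sites left by the Gateway reaction and is followed by a V5 epitope tag and the HSV TK polyadenylation signal. The record does not state whether the insert reads through into the V5 tag or ends at its own stop codon. A T7 promoter upstream of attB1 serves as a sequencing primer site. In the second unit, the mouse PGK promoter expresses Emerald GFP fused to blasticidin S deaminase and terminated by an SV40 poly(A) signal, so transfected cells can be identified by green fluorescence or selected with blasticidin. The bacterial EM7 promoter lies just upstream of this fusion.

POFUT2 encodes the protein O-fucosyltransferase that modifies thrombospondin type 1 repeats. According to the associated publication, the plasmid was part of an overexpression screen of chromosome 21 genes for modulators of Sonic hedgehog signalling relevant to Down syndrome.
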