Features (pLannotate 1.2.2; 26 found; start..end, strand, type, name):
      1..204     +  promoter       CMV promoter: human cytomegalovirus (CMV) immediate early promoter
    200..233     +  LTR            5' LTR (truncated) (fragment): truncated 5' long terminal repeat (LTR) from HIV-1
    249..267     +  promoter       T7 promoter: promoter for bacteriophage T7 RNA polymerase
    298..318     +  protein_bind   attB1: mutant version of attB; core recombination site for the Gateway® BP reaction BP Clonase™
    324..1610    +  CDS            POFUT2: OFUT2_HUMAN - Also known as C21orf80, FUT13, KIAA0958. Experimental evidence at protein level: Swiss-Prot protein existence level 1. Catalyzes the reaction that attaches fucose through an O- glycosidic linkage to a conserved serine or threonine residue in the consensus sequence C1-X(2,3)-S/T-C2-X(2)-G of thrombospondin type 1 repeats where C1 and C2 are the first and second cysteines, respectively. O-fucosylates members of several protein families including the ADAMTS family, the thrombosporin (TSP) and spondin families. The O-fucosylation of TSRs is also required for restricting epithelial to
   1615..1639    -  protein_bind   attB2: mutant version of attB; recombination site for the Gateway® BP reaction BP Clonase™
   1665..1706    +  CDS            V5 tag: epitope tag from simian virus 5
   1790..1838    +  polyA_signal   HSV TK poly(A) signal: herpes simplex virus thymidine kinase polyadenylation signal (Cole and Stacy, 1985)
   1929..1945    -  polyA_signal   bGH poly(A) signal (fragment): bovine growth hormone polyadenylation signal
   2040..2468    +  rep_origin     f1 ori (sequence partly withheld): f1 bacteriophage origin of replication; arrow indicates direction of (+) strand synthesis
   2483..2982    +  promoter       PGK promoter: mouse phosphoglycerate kinase 1 promoter
   2996..3043    +  promoter       EM7 promoter: synthetic bacterial promoter&nbsp
   3062..3778    +  CDS            Emerald: Emerald is a basic (constitutively fluorescent) green fluorescent protein published in 1998, derived from Aequorea victoria. It is reported to be a very rapidly-maturing weak dimer.
   3778..4174    +  CDS            BSD (fragment): blasticidin S deaminase; Aspergillus terreus BSD; confers resistance to blasticidin
   4175..4202    +  CDS            BleoR (fragment): antibiotic-binding protein; Sh ble from Streptoalloteichus hindustanus; confers resistance to bleomycin, phleomycin, and Zeocin™
   4212..4337    +  CDS            ble (fragment): BLE_KLEPN - Experimental evidence at protein level: Swiss-Prot protein existence level 1. Binding protein with a strong affinity to the bleomycin family of antibiotics. Binds to CL990; an antimitotic-antibiotic compound. From Klebsiella pneumoniae.
   4332..4453    +  polyA_signal   SV40 poly(A) signal: SV40 polyadenylation signal
   4526..4542    -  protein_bind   lac operator: The lac repressor binds to the lac operator to inhibit transcription in E. coli. This inhibition can be relieved by adding lactose or isopropyl-β-D-thiogalactopyranoside (IPTG). lac repressor encoded by lacI
   4550..4580    -  promoter       lac promoter: promoter for the E. coli lac operon
   4595..4616    -  protein_bind   CAP binding site: CAP binding activates transcription in the presence of cAMP. E. coli catabolite activator protein
   4629..4721    -  CDS            lacI (fragment): lac repressor; lacI; The lac repressor binds to the lac operator to inhibit transcription in E. coli. This inhibition can be relieved by adding lactose or isopropyl-β-D-thiogalactopyranoside (IPTG).
   4904..5492    -  rep_origin     ori: high-copy-number ColE1/pMB1/pBR322/pUC origin of replication
   5663..6523    -  CDS            AmpR: β-lactamase; bla; confers resistance to ampicillin, carbenicillin, and related antibiotics
   6524..6628    -  promoter       AmpR promoter: bla
   6687..6739    -  misc_feature   bom (fragment): basis of mobility region from pBR322
   6894..7273    +  enhancer       CMV enhancer: human cytomegalovirus immediate early enhancer
>Addgene plasmid #176960 | POFUT2_pcDNA6.2/EmGFP-Bsd | addgene full sequence | sequence record 349719 | Addgene NGS Result
GTGATGCGGTTTTGGCAGTACATCAATGGGCGTGGATAGCGGTTTGACTCACGGGGATTTCCAAGTCTCC
ACCCCATTGACGTCAATGGGAGTTTGTTTTGGCACCAAAATCAACGGGACTTTCCAAAATGTCGTAACAA
CTCCGCCCCATTGACGCAAATGGGCGGTAGGCGTGTACGGTGGGAGGTCTATATAAGCAGAGCTCTCTGG
CTAACTAGAGAACCCACTGCTTACTGGCTTATCGAAATTAATACGACTCACTATAGGGAGACCCAAGCTG
GCTAGTTAAGCTATCAACAAGTTTGTACAAAAAAGCAGGCACCATGGCGACACTCAGCTTCGTCTTCCTG
CTGCTGGGGGCAGTGTCCTGGCCTCCGGCTTCTGCCTCCGGCCAGGAGTTCTGGCCCGGACAATCGGCGG
CCGATATTCTGTCGGGGGCGGCTTCCCGCAGACGGTATCTTCTGTATGACGTCAACCCCCCGGAAGGCTT
CAACCTGCGCAGGGATGTCTATATCCGAATCGCCTCTCTCCTGAAGACTCTGCTGAAGACGGAGGAGTGG
GTGCTTGTCCTGCCTCCATGGGGCCGCCTCTATCACTGGCAGAGTCCTGACATCCACCAGGTCCGGATTC
CCTGGTCTGAGTTTTTTGATCTTCCAAGTCTCAATAAAAACATCCCCGTCATCGAGTATGAGCAGTTCAT
CGCAGAATCTGGTGGGCCCTTTATTGACCAGGTTTACGTCCTGCAAAGTTACGCAGAGGGGTGGAAAGAA
GGGACCTGGGAAGAGAAGGTGGACGAGCGGCCGTGTATTGATCAGCTCCTGTACTCCCAGGACAAGCACG
AGTACTACAGAGGATGGTTTTGGGGTTATGAGGAGACCAGGGGTCTAAACGTCTCCTGTCTGTCCGTCCA
GGGCTCAGCCTCCATCGTGGCGCCCCTGCTGCTGAGAAACACATCAGCCCGGTCCGTGATGTTAGACAGA
GCCGAGAACCTACTTCACGACCACTATGGAGGGAAAGAATACTGGGATACCCGTCGCAGCATGGTGTTTG
CCAGGCACCTGCGGGAGGTGGGAGACGAGTTCAGGAGCAGACATCTCAACTCCACGGACGACGCAGACAG
GATCCCCTTCCAGGAGGACTGGATGAAGATGAAGGTCAAGCTGGGCTCCGCGCTAGGGGGCCCCTACCTG
GGAGTCCACCTGAGAAGAAAAGATTTCATCTGGGGTCACAGACAGGATGTACCCAGTCTGGAAGGGGCCG
TGAGGAAGATCCGCAGCCTCATGAAGACCCACCGGCTGGACAAGGTGTTTGTGGCCACAGATGCCGTCAG
AAAGGAATATGAAGAGCTAAAAAAGCTGTTACCCGAGATGGTGAGGTTTGAACCCACGTGGGAGGAGCTG
GAGCTCTACAAGGACGGAGGCGTTGCGATTATTGACCAGTGGATCTGCGCACACGCCAGGTTTTTTATTG
GCACCTCAGTCTCAACATTTTCTTTTCGGATTCATGAGGAAAGAGAAATCCTGGGGTTGGACCCCAAGAC
GACGTACAACAGGTTCTGCGGAGACCAAGAGAAGGCGTGTGAGCAACCCACCCACTGGAAGATCACCTAC
TAGAACCCAGCTTTCTTGTACAAAGTGGTTGATCTAGAGGGCCCGCGGTTCGAAGGTAAGCCTATCCCTA
ACCCTCTCCTCGGTCTCGATTCTACGCGTACCGGTTAGTAATGAGTTTAAACGGGGGAGGCTAACTGAAA
CACGGAAGGAGACAATACCGGAAGGAACCCGCGCTATGACGGCAATAAAAAGACAGAATAAAACGCACGG
GTGTTGGGTCGTTTGTTCATAAACGCGGGGTTCGGTCCCAGGGCTGGCACTCTGTCGATACCCCACCGAG
ACCCCATTGGGGCCAATACGCCCGCGTTTCTTCCTTTTCCCCACCCCACCCCCCAAGTTCGGGTGAAGGC
CCAGGGCTCGCAGCCAACGTCGGGGCGGCAGGCCCTGCCATAGCAGATCTGCGCAGCTGGGGCTCTAGGG
GGTATCCCC
[124 nt withheld, positions 2040-2163]
C
[91 nt withheld, positions 2165-2255]
A
[49 nt withheld, positions 2257-2305]
CCTTTGACGTTGGAGTCCACGTTCTTT
[37 nt withheld, positions 2333-2369]
ACCCTATCTCGGTCTATTCTTTTGATTTATAAGGGATTTTGCCGATTTCGGCCTATTGGTTAAAAAATGA
GCTGATTTAACAAAAATTTAACGCGAATTATCCTCGAGCTACCGGGTAGGGGAGGCGCTTTTCCCAAGGC
AGTCTGGAGCATGCGCTTTAGCAGCCCCGCTGGGCACTTGGCGCTACACAAGTGGCCTCTGGCCTCGCAC
ACATTCCACATCCACCGGTAGGCGCCAACCGGCTCCGTTCTTTGGTGGCCCCTTCGCGCCACCTTCTACT
CCTCCCCTAGTCAGGAAGTTCCCCCCCGCCCCGCAGCTCGCGTCGTGCAGGACGTGACAAATGGAAGTAG
CACGTCTCACTAGTCTCGTGCAGATGGACAGCACCGCTGAGCAATGGAAGCGGGTAGGCCTTTGGGGCAG
CGGCCAATAGCAGCTTTGCTCCTTCGCTTTCTGGGCTCAGAGGCTGGGAAGGGGTGGGTCCGGGGGCGGG
CTCAGGGGCGGGCTCAGGGGCGGGGCGGGCGCCCGAAGGTCCTCCGGAGGCCCGGCATTCTGCACGCTTC
AAAAGCGCACGTCTGCCGCGCTGTTCTCCTCTTCCTCATCTCCGGGCCTTTCGACTCTAGACACGTGTTG
ACAATTAATCATCGGCATAGTATATCGGCATAGTATAATACGACAAGGTGAGGAACTAAACCATGGTGAG
CAAGGGCGAGGAGCTGTTCACCGGGGTGGTGCCCATCCTGGTCGAGCTGGACGGCGACGTAAACGGCCAC
AAGTTCAGCGTGTCCGGCGAGGGCGAGGGCGATGCCACCTACGGCAAGCTGACCCTGAAGTTCATCTGCA
CCACCGGCAAGCTGCCCGTGCCCTGGCCCACCCTCGTGACCACCTTCACCTACGGCGTGCAGTGCTTCGC
CCGCTACCCCGACCACATGAAGCAGCACGACTTCTTCAAGTCCGCCATGCCCGAAGGCTACGTCCAGGAG
CGCACCATCTTCTTCAAGGACGACGGCAACTACAAGACCCGCGCCGAGGTGAAGTTCGAGGGCGACACCC
TGGTGAACCGCATCGAGCTGAAGGGCATCGACTTCAAGGAGGACGGCAACATCCTGGGGCACAAGCTGGA
GTACAACTACAACAGCCACAAGGTCTATATCACCGCCGACAAGCAGAAGAACGGCATCAAGGTGAACTTC
AAGACCCGCCACAACATCGAGGACGGCAGCGTGCAGCTCGCCGACCACTACCAGCAGAACACCCCCATCG
GCGACGGCCCCGTGCTGCTGCCCGACAACCACTACCTGAGCACCCAGTCCGCCCTGAGCAAAGACCCCAA
CGAGAAGCGCGATCACATGGTCCTGCTGGAGTTCGTGACCGCCGCCGGGATCACTCTCGGCATGGACGAG
CTGTACAAGGCCAAGCCTTTGTCTCAAGAAGAATCCACCCTCATTGAAAGAGCAACGGCTACAATCAACA
GCATCCCCATCTCTGAAGACTACAGCGTCGCCAGCGCAGCTCTCTCTAGCGACGGCCGCATCTTCACTGG
TGTCAATGTATATCATTTTACTGGGGGACCTTGTGCAGAACTCGTGGTGCTGGGCACTGCTGCTGCTGCG
GCAGCTGGCAACCTGACTTGTATCGTCGCGATCGGAAATGAGAACAGGGGCATCTTGAGCCCCTGCGGAC
GGTGCCGACAGGTGCTTCTCGATCTGCATCCTGGGATCAAAGCCATAGTGAAGGACAGTGATGGACAGCC
GACGGCAGTTGGGATTCGTGAATTGCTGCCCTCTGGTTATGTGTGGGAGGGCTAAGCACTTCGTGGCCGA
GGAGCAGGACTGACACGTGCTACGAGATTTCGATTCCACCGCCGCCTTCTATGAAAGGTTGGGCTTCGGA
ATCGTTTTCCGGGACGCCGGCTGGATGATCCTCCAGCGCGGGGATCTCATGCTGGAGTTCTTCGCCCACC
CCAACTTGTTTATTGCAGCTTATAATGGTTACAAATAAAGCAATAGCATCACAAATTTCACAAATAAAGC
ATTTTTTTCACTGCATTCTAGTTGTGGTTTGTCCAAACTCATCAATGTATCTTATCATGTCTGTATACCG
TCGACCTCTAGCTAGAGCTTGGCGTAATCATGGTCATAGCTGTTTCCTGTGTGAAATTGTTATCCGCTCA
CAATTCCACACAACATACGAGCCGGAAGCATAAAGTGTAAAGCCTGGGGTGCCTAATGAGTGAGCTAACT
CACATTAATTGCGTTGCGCTCACTGCCCGCTTTCCAGTCGGGAAACCTGTCGTGCCAGCTGCATTAATGA
ATCGGCCAACGCGCGGGGAGAGGCGGTTTGCGTATTGGGCGCTCTTCCGCTTCCTCGCTCACTGACTCGC
TGCGCTCGGTCGTTCGGCTGCGGCGAGCGGTATCAGCTCACTCAAAGGCGGTAATACGGTTATCCACAGA
ATCAGGGGATAACGCAGGAAAGAACATGTGAGCAAAAGGCCAGCAAAAGGCCAGGAACCGTAAAAAGGCC
GCGTTGCTGGCGTTTTTCCATAGGCTCCGCCCCCCTGACGAGCATCACAAAAATCGACGCTCAAGTCAGA
GGTGGCGAAACCCGACAGGACTATAAAGATACCAGGCGTTTCCCCCTGGAAGCTCCCTCGTGCGCTCTCC
TGTTCCGACCCTGCCGCTTACCGGATACCTGTCCGCCTTTCTCCCTTCGGGAAGCGTGGCGCTTTCTCAT
AGCTCACGCTGTAGGTATCTCAGTTCGGTGTAGGTCGTTCGCTCCAAGCTGGGCTGTGTGCACGAACCCC
CCGTTCAGCCCGACCGCTGCGCCTTATCCGGTAACTATCGTCTTGAGTCCAACCCGGTAAGACACGACTT
ATCGCCACTGGCAGCAGCCACTGGTAACAGGATTAGCAGAGCGAGGTATGTAGGCGGTGCTACAGAGTTC
TTGAAGTGGTGGCCTAACTACGGCTACACTAGAAGAACAGTATTTGGTATCTGCGCTCTGCTGAAGCCAG
TTACCTTCGGAAAAAGAGTTGGTAGCTCTTGATCCGGCAAACAAACCACCGCTGGTAGCGGTGGTTTTTT
TGTTTGCAAGCAGCAGATTACGCGCAGAAAAAAAGGATCTCAAGAAGATCCTTTGATCTTTTCTACGGGG
TCTGACGCTCAGTGGAACGAAAACTCACGTTAAGGGATTTTGGTCATGAGATTATCAAAAAGGATCTTCA
CCTAGATCCTTTTAAATTAAAAATGAAGTTTTAAATCAATCTAAAGTATATATGAGTAAACTTGGTCTGA
CAGTTACCAATGCTTAATCAGTGAGGCACCTATCTCAGCGATCTGTCTATTTCGTTCATCCATAGTTGCC
TGACTCCCCGTCGTGTAGATAACTACGATACGGGAGGGCTTACCATCTGGCCCCAGTGCTGCAATGATAC
CGCGAGACCCACGCTCACCGGCTCCAGATTTATCAGCAATAAACCAGCCAGCCGGAAGGGCCGAGCGCAG
AAGTGGTCCTGCAACTTTATCCGCCTCCATCCAGTCTATTAATTGTTGCCGGGAAGCTAGAGTAAGTAGT
TCGCCAGTTAATAGTTTGCGCAACGTTGTTGCCATTGCTACAGGCATCGTGGTGTCACGCTCGTCGTTTG
GTATGGCTTCATTCAGCTTCGGTTCCCAACGATCAAGGCGAGTTACATGATCCCCCATGTTGTGCAAAAA
AGCGGTTAGCTCCTTCGGTCCTCCGATCGTTGTCAGAAGTAAGTTGGCCGCAGTGTTATCACTCATGGTT
ATGGCAGCACTGCATAATTCTCTTACTGTCATGCCATCCGTAAGATGCTTTTCTGTGACTGGTGAGTACT
CAACCAAGTCATTCTGAGAATAGTGTATGCGGCGACCGAGTTGCTCTTGCCCGGCGTCAATACGGGATAA
TACCGCGCCACATAGCAGAACTTTAAAAGTGCTCATCATTGGAAAACGTTCTTCGGGGCGAAAACTCTCA
AGGATCTTACCGCTGTTGAGATCCAGTTCGATGTAACCCACTCGTGCACCCAACTGATCTTCAGCATCTT
TTACTTTCACCAGCGTTTCTGGGTGAGCAAAAACAGGAAGGCAAAATGCCGCAAAAAAGGGAATAAGGGC
GACACGGAAATGTTGAATACTCATACTCTTCCTTTTTCAATATTATTGAAGCATTTATCAGGGTTATTGT
CTCATGAGCGGATACATATTTGAATGTATTTAGAAAAATAAACAAATAGGGGTTCCGCGCACATTTCCCC
GAAAAGTGCCACCTGACGTCGACGGATCGGGAGATCTCCCGATCCCCTATGGTGCACTCTCAGTACAATC
TGCTCTGATGCCGCATAGTTAAGCCAGTATCTGCTCCCTGCTTGTGTGTTGGAGGTCGCTGAGTAGTGCG
CGAGCAAAATTTAAGCTACAACAAGGCAAGGCTTGACCGACAATTGCATGAAGAATCTGCTTAGGGTTAG
GCGTTTTGCGCTGCTTCGCGATGTACGGGCCAGATATACGCGTTGACATTGATTATTGACTAGTTATTAA
TAGTAATCAATTACGGGGTCATTAGTTCATAGCCCATATATGGAGTTCCGCGTTACATAACTTACGGTAA
ATGGCCCGCCTGGCTGACCGCCCAACGACCCCCGCCCATTGACGTCAATAATGACGTATGTTCCCATAGT
AACGCCAATAGGGACTTTCCATTGACGTCAATGGGTGGAGTATTTACGGTAAACTGCCCACTTGGCAGTA
CATCAAGTGTATCATATGCCAAGTACGCCCCCTATTGACGTCAATGACGGTAAATGGCCCGCCTGGCATT
ATGCCCAGTACATGACCTTATGGGACTTTCCTACTTGGCAGTACATCTACGTATTAGTCATCGCTATTAC
CATG
